Addgene plasmid #69541: pEGFP-N1_hTRIM32
Purpose: Expresses human TRIM32 fused to c-terminal EGFP
Depositing lab: Martin Dorf. Depositing organization: Harvard Medical School. Publication: TRIM32 Senses and Restricts Influenza A Virus by Ubiquitination of PB1 Polymerase. Fu B, Wang L, Ding H, Schwamborn JC, Li S, Dorf ME. PLoS Pathog. 2015 Jun 9;11(6):e1004960. doi: 10.1371/journal.ppat.1004960. eCollection 2015 Jun. PPATHOGENS-D-15-00349 PubMed 26057645.
Backbone
  Vector backbone: pEGFP-N1
  Backbone manufacturer: Clontech
  Backbone size w/o insert (bp): 4692
  Total vector size (bp): 6659
  Modifications to backbone: Inserted between XhoI and BamHI sites: GCCACC [Kozak seq] - [Trim32 CDS, 1959 bp] - CG [to preserve frame].
  Vector type: Mammalian Expression
  Selectable markers: Neomycin (select with G418)
Growth in bacteria
  Bacterial resistance: Kanamycin, 50 μg/mL
  Growth temperature: 37°C
  Growth strain: DH5alpha
  Copy number: High Copy
Gene/Insert
  Gene/Insert name: tripartite motif containing 32 (alt names: TRIM32; HT2A; BBS11; TATIP; LGMD2H)
  Species: H. sapiens (human)
  Insert size (bp): 1967
  GenBank ID: NM_012210.3 http://www.ncbi.nlm.nih.gov/gene/22954
  Entrez Gene: TRIM32 (a.k.a. BBS11, HT2A, LGMD2H, LGMDR8, TATIP)
  Promoter: CMV
  Tag / fusion protein: EGFP (C terminal on backbone)
  Cloning method: Restriction Enzyme; 5′ cloning site Xhoi (not destroyed); 3′ cloning site BamHI (not destroyed)
  Sequencing primers: 5′ CGTGTACGGTGGGAGGTCT (pEGFP-N1 For) or CMV forward; 3′ TCCAGCTCGACCAGGATG (pEGFP-N1 Rev)
Resource information
  A portion of this plasmid was derived from a plasmid made by: Template was MGC clone of I.M.A.G.E. consortium from the PlasmID Repository, http://plasmid.med.harvard.edu/
Terms and licenses: Academic/Nonprofit Terms; Industry Terms: Not Available to Industry
How to cite: pEGFP-N1_hTRIM32 was a gift from Martin Dorf (Addgene plasmid # 69541 ; http://n2t.net/addgene:69541 ; RRID:Addgene_69541)
