[The description below was written by a language model from this plasmid's Addgene catalogue record and pLannotate feature annotations shown in this document.]
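Description:
pEGFP-N1_hTRIM32 is a 6,659 bp mammalian expression plasmid built on the Clontech pEGFP-N1 backbone and designed to produce human TRIM32 (tripartite motif containing 32) with EGFP fused to its C terminus. The 1,959 bp TRIM32 coding sequence, amplified from an MGC/I.M.A.G.E. cDNA clone, was inserted between the XhoI and BamHI sites of the multiple cloning site, both of which remain intact. A Kozak sequence was added upstream of the start codon, and two extra bases follow the coding sequence to keep it in frame with the downstream, mammalian codon-optimized EGFP. Transcription is driven by the human cytomegalovirus immediate early enhancer and promoter and terminated by the SV40 polyadenylation signal.

The plasmid replicates in E. coli at high copy from a ColE1/pUC-type origin and also carries an f1 phage origin for single-stranded DNA production. A single Tn5 aminoglycoside phosphotransferase gene (NeoR/KanR) serves both hosts. A bacterial bla-type promoter drives it for kanamycin selection in bacteria, while the adjacent SV40 enhancer/early promoter, paired with an HSV TK polyadenylation signal, expresses it in mammalian cells for G418 selection of stable transfectants. The short annotated fragments of SV40 large T antigen, ble and the bGH poly(A) signal are most likely backbone remnants or partial sequence matches, not functional elements.

The construct suits transient or stable transfection to visualise TRIM32 localisation by fluorescence or to overexpress and detect the tagged protein. The associated publication concerns TRIM32 sensing and restricting influenza A virus through ubiquitination of the PB1 polymerase subunit.
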