Features (pLannotate 1.2.2; 15 found; start..end, strand, type, name):
     61..364     +  enhancer       CMV enhancer: human cytomegalovirus immediate early enhancer
    365..568     +  promoter       CMV promoter: human cytomegalovirus (CMV) immediate early promoter
    591..618     +  misc_feature   MCS (fragment): multiple cloning site
    625..2583    +  CDS            TRIM32: TRI32_HUMAN - Also known as HT2A. Experimental evidence at protein level: Swiss-Prot protein existence level 1. (Microbial infection) May play a significant role in mediating the biological activity of the HIV-1 Tat protein in vivo (PubMed:7778269). Binds specifically to the activation domain of HIV-1 Tat and can also interact with the HIV-2 and EIAV Tat proteins in vivo (PubMed:7778269). From Homo sapiens (Human).
   2605..3324    +  CDS            EGFP: the original enhanced GFP (Yang et al., 1996) mammalian codon-optimized
   3341..3424    +  CDS            large T antigen (fragment): large T antigen from SV40 (simian virus 40)
   3447..3568    +  polyA_signal   SV40 poly(A) signal: SV40 polyadenylation signal
   3602..4030    -  rep_origin     f1 ori (sequence partly withheld): f1 bacteriophage origin of replication; arrow indicates direction of (+) strand synthesis
   4057..4161    +  promoter       AmpR promoter: bla
   4163..4520    +  promoter       SV40 promoter: SV40 enhancer and early promoter
   4555..5349    +  CDS            NeoR/KanR: aminoglycoside phosphotransferase from Tn5; aph(3')-II (or nptII); confers resistance to neomycin, kanamycin, and G418 (Geneticin®)
   5370..5522    +  CDS            ble (fragment): BLE_KLEPN - Experimental evidence at protein level: Swiss-Prot protein existence level 1. Binding protein with a strong affinity to the bleomycin family of antibiotics. Binds to CL990; an antimitotic-antibiotic compound. From Klebsiella pneumoniae.
   5581..5628    +  polyA_signal   HSV TK poly(A) signal: herpes simplex virus thymidine kinase polyadenylation signal (Cole and Stacy, 1985)
   5719..5735    -  polyA_signal   bGH poly(A) signal (fragment): bovine growth hormone polyadenylation signal
   5957..6545    +  rep_origin     ori: high-copy-number ColE1/pMB1/pBR322/pUC origin of replication
>Addgene plasmid #69541 | pEGFP-N1_hTRIM32 | addgene full sequence | sequence record 178622 | Addgene NGS Result
TAGTTATTAATAGTAATCAATTACGGGGTCATTAGTTCATAGCCCATATATGGAGTTCCGCGTTACATAA
CTTACGGTAAATGGCCCGCCTGGCTGACCGCCCAACGACCCCCGCCCATTGACGTCAATAATGACGTATG
TTCCCATAGTAACGCCAATAGGGACTTTCCATTGACGTCAATGGGTGGAGTATTTACGGTAAACTGCCCA
CTTGGCAGTACATCAAGTGTATCATATGCCAAGTACGCCCCCTATTGACGTCAATGACGGTAAATGGCCC
GCCTGGCATTATGCCCAGTACATGACCTTATGGGACTTTCCTACTTGGCAGTACATCTACGTATTAGTCA
TCGCTATTACCATGGTGATGCGGTTTTGGCAGTACATCAATGGGCGTGGATAGCGGTTTGACTCACGGGG
ATTTCCAAGTCTCCACCCCATTGACGTCAATGGGAGTTTGTTTTGGCACCAAAATCAACGGGACTTTCCA
AAATGTCGTAACAACTCCGCCCCATTGACGCAAATGGGCGGTAGGCGTGTACGGTGGGAGGTCTATATAA
GCAGAGCTGGTTTAGTGAACCGTCAGATCCGCTAGCGCTACCGGACTCAGATCTCGAGGCCACCATGGCT
GCAGCAGCAGCTTCTCACCTGAACCTGGATGCCCTCCGGGAAGTGCTAGAATGCCCCATCTGCATGGAGT
CCTTCACAGAAGAGCAGCTGCGTCCCAAGCTTCTGCACTGTGGCCATACCATCTGCCGCCAGTGCCTGGA
GAAGCTATTGGCCAGTAGCATCAATGGTGTCCGCTGTCCCTTTTGCAGCAAGATTACCCGCATAACCAGC
TTGACCCAGCTGACAGACAATCTGACAGTGCTAAAGATCATTGATACAGCTGGGCTCAGCGAGGCTGTGG
GGCTGCTCATGTGTCGGTCCTGTGGGCGGCGTCTGCCCCGGCAATTCTGCCGGAGCTGTGGTTTGGTGTT
ATGTGAGCCCTGCCGGGAGGCAGACCATCAGCCTCCTGGCCACTGTACACTCCCTGTCAAAGAAGCAGCT
GAGGAGCGGCGTCGGGACTTTGGAGAGAAGTTAACTCGTCTGCGGGAACTTATGGGGGAGCTGCAGCGGC
GGAAGGCAGCCTTGGAAGGTGTCTCCAAGGACCTTCAGGCAAGGTATAAAGCAGTTCTCCAGGAGTATGG
GCATGAGGAGCGCAGGGTCCAGGATGAGCTGGCTCGCTCTCGGAAGTTCTTCACAGGCTCTTTGGCTGAA
GTTGAGAAGTCCAATAGTCAAGTGGTAGAGGAGCAGAGTTACCTGCTTAACATTGCAGAGGTGCAGGCTG
TGTCTCGCTGTGACTACTTCCTGGCCAAGATCAAGCAGGCAGATGTAGCACTACTGGAGGAGACAGCTGA
TGAGGAGGAGCCAGAGCTCACTGCCAGCTTGCCTCGGGAGCTCACCCTGCAAGATGTGGAGCTCCTTAAG
GTAGGTCATGTTGGCCCCCTCCAAATTGGACAAGCTGTTAAGAAGCCCCGGACAGTTAACGTGGAAGATT
CCTGGGCCATGGAGGCCACAGCGTCTGCTGCCTCTACCTCTGTTACTTTTAGAGAGATGGACATGAGCCC
GGAGGAAGTGGTTGCCAGCCCTAGGGCCTCACCTGCTAAACAGCGGGGTCCTGAGGCAGCCTCCAATATC
CAGCAGTGCCTCTTTCTCAAGAAGATGGGGGCCAAAGGCAGCACTCCAGGAATGTTCAATCTTCCAGTCA
GTCTCTACGTGACCAGTCAAGGTGAAGTACTAGTCGCTGACCGTGGTAACTATCGTATACAAGTCTTTAC
CCGCAAAGGCTTTTTGAAGGAAATCCGCCGCAGCCCCAGTGGCATTGATAGCTTTGTGCTAAGCTTCCTT
GGGGCAGATCTACCCAACCTCACTCCTCTCTCAGTGGCAATGAACTGCCAGGGGCTGATTGGTGTGACTG
ACAGCTATGATAACTCCCTCAAGGTATATACCTTGGATGGCCACTGCGTGGCCTGTCACAGGAGCCAGCT
GAGCAAACCATGGGGTATCACAGCCTTGCCATCTGGCCAGTTTGTAGTAACCGATGTGGAAGGTGGAAAG
CTTTGGTGTTTCACAGTTGATCGAGGATCAGGGGTGGTCAAATACAGCTGCCTATGTAGTGCTGTGCGGC
CCAAATTTGTCACCTGTGATGCTGAGGGCACCGTCTACTTCACCCAGGGCTTAGGCCTCAATCTGGAGAA
TCGGCAGAATGAGCACCACCTGGAGGGTGGCTTTTCCATTGGCTCTGTAGGCCCTGATGGGCAGCTGGGT
CGCCAGATTAGCCACTTCTTCTCGGAGAATGAGGATTTCCGCTGCATTGCTGGCATGTGTGTGGATGCTC
GTGGTGATCTCATCGTGGCTGACAGTAGTCGCAAGGAAATTCTCCATTTTCCTAAGGGTGGGGGCTATAG
TGTCCTTATTCGAGAGGGACTTACCTGTCCGGTGGGCATAGCCCTAACTCCTAAGGGGCAGCTGCTGGTC
TTGGACTGTTGGGATCATTGCATCAAGATCTACAGCTACCATCTGAGAAGATATTCCACCCCACGGGATC
CACCGGTCGCCACCATGGTGAGCAAGGGCGAGGAGCTGTTCACCGGGGTGGTGCCCATCCTGGTCGAGCT
GGACGGCGACGTAAACGGCCACAAGTTCAGCGTGTCCGGCGAGGGCGAGGGCGATGCCACCTACGGCAAG
CTGACCCTGAAGTTCATCTGCACCACCGGCAAGCTGCCCGTGCCCTGGCCCACCCTCGTGACCACCCTGA
CCTACGGCGTGCAGTGCTTCAGCCGCTACCCCGACCACATGAAGCAGCACGACTTCTTCAAGTCCGCCAT
GCCCGAAGGCTACGTCCAGGAGCGCACCATCTTCTTCAAGGACGACGGCAACTACAAGACCCGCGCCGAG
GTGAAGTTCGAGGGCGACACCCTGGTGAACCGCATCGAGCTGAAGGGCATCGACTTCAAGGAGGACGGCA
ACATCCTGGGGCACAAGCTGGAGTACAACTACAACAGCCACAACGTCTATATCATGGCCGACAAGCAGAA
GAACGGCATCAAGGTGAACTTCAAGATCCGCCACAACATCGAGGACGGCAGCGTGCAGCTCGCCGACCAC
TACCAGCAGAACACCCCCATCGGCGACGGCCCCGTGCTGCTGCCCGACAACCACTACCTGAGCACCCAGT
CCGCCCTGAGCAAAGACCCCAACGAGAAGCGCGATCACATGGTCCTGCTGGAGTTCGTGACCGCCGCCGG
GATCACTCTCGGCATGGACGAGCTGTACAAGTAAAGCGGCCGCGACTCTAGATCATAATCAGCCATACCA
CATTTGTAGAGGTTTTACTTGCTTTAAAAAACCTCCCACACCTCCCCCTGAACCTGAAACATAAAATGAA
TGCAATTGTTGTTGTTAACTTGTTTATTGCAGCTTATAATGGTTACAAATAAAGCAATAGCATCACAAAT
TTCACAAATAAAGCATTTTTTTCACTGCATTCTAGTTGTGGTTTGTCCAAACTCATCAATGTATCTTAAG
GCGTAAATTGTAAGCGTTAATATTTTGTTAAAATTCGCGTTAAATTTTTGTTAAATCAGCTCATTTTTTA
ACCAATAGGCCGAAATCGGCAAAATCCCTTATAAATCAAAAGAATAGACCGAGATAGGGT
[37 nt withheld, positions 3701-3737]
AAAGAACGTGGACTCCAACGTCAAAGG
[49 nt withheld, positions 3765-3813]
T
[91 nt withheld, positions 3815-3905]
G
[124 nt withheld, positions 3907-4030]
CAGGTGGCACTTTTCGGGGAAATGTGCGCGGAACCCCTATTTGTTTATTTTTCTAAATACATTCAAATAT
GTATCCGCTCATGAGACAATAACCCTGATAAATGCTTCAATAATATTGAAAAAGGAAGAGTCCTGAGGCG
GAAAGAACCAGCTGTGGAATGTGTGTCAGTTAGGGTGTGGAAAGTCCCCAGGCTCCCCAGCAGGCAGAAG
TATGCAAAGCATGCATCTCAATTAGTCAGCAACCAGGTGTGGAAAGTCCCCAGGCTCCCCAGCAGGCAGA
AGTATGCAAAGCATGCATCTCAATTAGTCAGCAACCATAGTCCCGCCCCTAACTCCGCCCATCCCGCCCC
TAACTCCGCCCAGTTCCGCCCATTCTCCGCCCCATGGCTGACTAATTTTTTTTATTTATGCAGAGGCCGA
GGCCGCCTCGGCCTCTGAGCTATTCCAGAAGTAGTGAGGAGGCTTTTTTGGAGGCCTAGGCTTTTGCAAA
GATCGATCAAGAGACAGGATGAGGATCGTTTCGCATGATTGAACAAGATGGATTGCACGCAGGTTCTCCG
GCCGCTTGGGTGGAGAGGCTATTCGGCTATGACTGGGCACAACAGACAATCGGCTGCTCTGATGCCGCCG
TGTTCCGGCTGTCAGCGCAGGGGCGCCCGGTTCTTTTTGTCAAGACCGACCTGTCCGGTGCCCTGAATGA
ACTGCAAGACGAGGCAGCGCGGCTATCGTGGCTGGCCACGACGGGCGTTCCTTGCGCAGCTGTGCTCGAC
GTTGTCACTGAAGCGGGAAGGGACTGGCTGCTATTGGGCGAAGTGCCGGGGCAGGATCTCCTGTCATCTC
ACCTTGCTCCTGCCGAGAAAGTATCCATCATGGCTGATGCAATGCGGCGGCTGCATACGCTTGATCCGGC
TACCTGCCCATTCGACCACCAAGCGAAACATCGCATCGAGCGAGCACGTACTCGGATGGAAGCCGGTCTT
GTCGATCAGGATGATCTGGACGAAGAGCATCAGGGGCTCGCGCCAGCCGAACTGTTCGCCAGGCTCAAGG
CGAGCATGCCCGACGGCGAGGATCTCGTCGTGACCCATGGCGATGCCTGCTTGCCGAATATCATGGTGGA
AAATGGCCGCTTTTCTGGATTCATCGACTGTGGCCGGCTGGGTGTGGCGGACCGCTATCAGGACATAGCG
TTGGCTACCCGTGATATTGCTGAAGAGCTTGGCGGCGAATGGGCTGACCGCTTCCTCGTGCTTTACGGTA
TCGCCGCTCCCGATTCGCAGCGCATCGCCTTCTATCGCCTTCTTGACGAGTTCTTCTGAGCGGGACTCTG
GGGTTCGAAATGACCGACCAAGCGACGCCCAACCTGCCATCACGAGATTTCGATTCCACCGCCGCCTTCT
ATGAAAGGTTGGGCTTCGGAATCGTTTTCCGGGACGCCGGCTGGATGATCCTCCAGCGCGGGGATCTCAT
GCTGGAGTTCTTCGCCCACCCTAGGGGGAGGCTAACTGAAACACGGAAGGAGACAATACCGGAAGGAACC
CGCGCTATGACGGCAATAAAAAGACAGAATAAAACGCACGGTGTTGGGTCGTTTGTTCATAAACGCGGGG
TTCGGTCCCAGGGCTGGCACTCTGTCGATACCCCACCGAGACCCCATTGGGGCCAATACGCCCGCGTTTC
TTCCTTTTCCCCACCCCACCCCCCAAGTTCGGGTGAAGGCCCAGGGCTCGCAGCCAACGTCGGGGCGGCA
GGCCCTGCCATAGCCTCAGGTTACTCATATATACTTTAGATTGATTTAAAACTTCATTTTTAATTTAAAA
GGATCTAGGTGAAGATCCTTTTTGATAATCTCATGACCAAAATCCCTTAACGTGAGTTTTCGTTCCACTG
AGCGTCAGACCCCGTAGAAAAGATCAAAGGATCTTCTTGAGATCCTTTTTTTCTGCGCGTAATCTGCTGC
TTGCAAACAAAAAAACCACCGCTACCAGCGGTGGTTTGTTTGCCGGATCAAGAGCTACCAACTCTTTTTC
CGAAGGTAACTGGCTTCAGCAGAGCGCAGATACCAAATACTGTTCTTCTAGTGTAGCCGTAGTTAGGCCA
CCACTTCAAGAACTCTGTAGCACCGCCTACATACCTCGCTCTGCTAATCCTGTTACCAGTGGCTGCTGCC
AGTGGCGATAAGTCGTGTCTTACCGGGTTGGACTCAAGACGATAGTTACCGGATAAGGCGCAGCGGTCGG
GCTGAACGGGGGGTTCGTGCACACAGCCCAGCTTGGAGCGAACGACCTACACCGAACTGAGATACCTACA
GCGTGAGCTATGAGAAAGCGCCACGCTTCCCGAAGGGAGAAAGGCGGACAGGTATCCGGTAAGCGGCAGG
GTCGGAACAGGAGAGCGCACGAGGGAGCTTCCAGGGGGAAACGCCTGGTATCTTTATAGTCCTGTCGGGT
TTCGCCACCTCTGACTTGAGCGTCGATTTTTGTGATGCTCGTCAGGGGGGCGGAGCCTATGGAAAAACGC
CAGCAACGCGGCCTTTTTACGGTTCCTGGCCTTTTGCTGGCCTTTTGCTCACATGTTCTTTCCTGCGTTA
TCCCCTGATTCTGTGGATAACCGTATTACCGCCATGCAT
